>Addgene plasmid #194960 | pBID2_QUAS>MCS | addgene full sequence | sequence record 384143 | Addgene NGS Result
CTAAATTGTAAGCGTTAATATTTTGTTAAAATTCGCGTTAAATTTTTGTTAAATCAGCTCATTTTTTAAC
CAATAGGCCGAAATCGGCAAAATCCCTTATAAATCAAAAGAATAGACCGAGATAGGGT
[37 nt withheld, positions 129-165]
AAAGAACGTGGACTCCAACGTCAAAGG
[49 nt withheld, positions 193-241]
T
[91 nt withheld, positions 243-333]
G
[124 nt withheld, positions 335-458]
CCCATTCGCCATTCAGGCTGCGCAACTGTTGGGAAGGGCGATCGGTGCGGGCCTCTTCGCTATTACGCCA
GCTGGCGAAAGGGGGATGTGCTGCAAGGCGATTAAGTTGGGTAACGCCAGGGTTTTCCCAGTCACGACGT
TGTAAAACGACGGCCAGTGAATTGTAATACGACTCACTATAGGGCGAATTGGGTACGTACCGGGCCCCTA
GTATGTATGTAAGTTAATAAAACCCATTTTTGCGGAAAGTAGATAAAAAAAACATTTTTTTTTTTTACTG
CACTGGATATCATTGAACTTATCTGATCAGTTTTAAATTTACTTCGATCCAAGGGTATTTGATGTACCAG
GTTCTTTCGATTACCTCTCACTCAAAATGACATTCCACTCAAAGTCAGCGCTGTTTGCCTCCTTCTCTGT
CCACAGAAATATCGCCGTCTCTTTCGCCGCTGCGTCCGCTATCTCTTTCGCCACCGTTTGTAGCGTTACG
TAGCGTCAATGTCCGCCTTCAGTTGCATTTTGTCAGCGGTTTCGTGACGAAGCTCCAAGCGGTTTACGCC
ATCAATTAAACACAAAGTGCTGTGCCAAAACTCCTCTCGCTTCTTATTTTTGTTTGTTTTTTGAGTGATT
GGGGTGGTGATTGGTTTTGGGTGGGTAAGCAGGGGAAAGTGTGAAAAATCCCGGCAATGGGCCAAGAGGA
TCAGGAGCTATTAATTCGCGGAGGCAGCAAACACCCATCTGCCGAGCATCTGAACAATGTGAGTAGTACA
TGTGCATACATCTTAAGTTCACTTGATCTATAGGAACTGCGATTGCAACATCAAATTGTCTGCGGCGTGA
GAACTGCGACCCACAAAAATCCCAAACCGCAATTGCACAAACAAATAGTGACACGAAACAGATTATTCTG
GTAGCTGTTCTCGCTATATAAGACAATTTTTGAGATCATATCATGATCAAGACATCTAAAGGCATTCATT
TTCGACTATATTCTTTTTTACAAAAAATATAACAACCAGATATTTTAAGCTGATCCTAGATGCACAAAAA
ATAAATAAAAGTATAAACCTACTTCGTAGGATACTTCGGGGTACTTTTTGTTCGGGGTTAGATGAGCATA
ACGCTTGTAGTTGATATTTGAGATCCCCTATCATTGCAGGGTGACAGCGGAGCGGCTTCGCAGAGCTGCA
TTAACCAGGGCTTCGGGCAGGCCAAAAACTACGGCACGCTCCGGCCACCCAGTCCGCCGGAGGACTCCGG
TTCAGGGAGCGGCCAACTAGCCGAGAACCTCACCTATGCCTGGCACAATATGGACATCTTTGGGGCGGTC
AATCAGCCGGGCTCCGGATGGCGGCAGCTGGTCAACCGGACACGCGGACTATTCTGCAACGAGCGACACA
TACCGGCGCCCAGGAAACATTTGCTCAAGAACGGTGAGTTTCTATTCGCAGTCGGCTGATCTGTGTGAAA
TCTTAATAAAGGGTCCAATTACCAATTTGAAACTCAGTTTGCGGCGTGGCCTATCCGGGCGAACTTTTGG
CCGTGATGGGCAGTTCCGGTGCCGGAAAGACGACCCTGCTGAATGCCCTTGCCTTTCGATCGCCGCAGGG
CATCCAAGTATCGCCATCCGGGATGCGACTGCTCAATGGCCAACCTGTGGACGCCAAGGAGATGCAGGCC
AGGTGCGCCTATGTCCAGCAGGATGACCTCTTTATCGGCTCCCTAACGGCCAGGGAACACCTGATTTTCC
AAGCCATGGTGCGGATGCCACGACATCTGACCTATCGGCAGCGAGTGGCCCGCGTGGATCAGGTGATCCA
GGAGCTTTCGCTCAGCAAATGTCAGCACACGATCATCGGTGTGCCCGGCAGGGTGAAAGGTCTGTCCGGC
GGAGAAAGGAAGCGTCTGGCATTCGCCTCCGAGGCTCTAACCGATCCGCCGCTTCTGATCTGCGATGAGC
CCACCTCCGGACTGGACTCCTTTACCGCCCACAGCGTCGTCCAGGTGCTGAAGAAGCTGTCGCAGAAGGG
CAAGACCGTCATCCTGACCATTCATCAGCCGTCTTCCGAGCTGTTTGAGCTCTTTGACAAGATCCTTCTG
ATGGCCGAGGGCAGGGTAGCTTTCTTGGGCACTCCCAGCGAAGCCGTCGACTTCTTTTCCTAGTGAGTTC
GATGTGTTTATTAAGGGTATCTAGTATTACATAACATCTCAACTCCTATCCAGCGTGGGTGCCCAGTGTC
CTACCAACTACAATCCGGCGGACTTTTACGTACAGGTGTTGGCCGTTGTGCCCGGACGGGAGATCGAGTC
CCGTGATCGGATCGCCAAGATATGCGACAATTTTGCCATTAGCAAAGTAGCCCGGGATATGGAGCAGTTG
TTGGCCACCAAAAATCTGGAGAAGCCACTGGAGCAGCCGGAGAATGGGTACACCTACAAGGCCACCTGGT
TCATGCAGTTCCGGGCGGTCCTGTGGCGATCCTGGCTGTCGGTGCTCAAGGAACCACTCCTCGTAAAAGT
GCGACTTATTCAGACAACGGTGAGTGGTTCCAGTGGAAACAAATGATATAACGCTTACAATTCTTGGAAA
CAAATTCGCTAGATTTTAGATAGAATTGCCTGATTCCACACCCTTCTTAGTTTTTTTCAATGAGATGTAT
AGTTTATAGTTTTGCAGAAGATAAATAAATTTCATTTAACTCGCGAATATTAATGAGATGCGAGTAACAT
TTTAATTTGCAGATGGTTGCCATCTTGATTGGCCTCATCTTTTTGGGCCAACAACTCACGCAAGTGGGTG
TGATGAATATCAACGGAGCCATCTTCCTCTTCCTGACCAACATGACCTTTCAAAACGTCTTTGCCACGAT
AAATGTAAGTCATGTTTAGAATACATTTGCATTTCAATAATTTACTAACTTTCTAATGAATCGATTCGAT
TTAGGTGTTCACCTCAGAGCTGCCAGTTTTTATGAGGGAGGCCCGAAGTCGACTTTATCGCTGTGACACA
TACTTTCTGGGCAAAACGATTGCCGAATTGCCGCTTTTTCTCACAGTGCCACTGGTCTTCACGGCGATTG
CCTATCCGATGATCGGACTGCGGGCCGGAGTGCTGCACTTCTTCAACTGCCTGGCGCTGGTCACTCTGGT
GGCCAATGTGTCAACGTCCTTCGGATATCTAATATCCTGCGCCAGCTCCTCGACCTCGATGGCGCTGTCT
GTGGGTCCGCCGGTTATCATACCATTCCTGCTCTTTGGCGGCTTCTTCTTGAACTCGGGCTCGGTGCCAG
TATACCTCAAATGGTTGTCGTACCTCTCATGGTTCCGTTACGCCAACGAGGGTCTGCTGATTAACCAATG
GGCGGACGTGGAGCCGGGCGAAATTAGCTGCACATCGTCGAACACCACGTGCCCCAGTTCGGGCAAGGTC
ATCCTGGAGACGCTTAACTTCTCCGCCGCCGATCTGCCGCTGGACTACGTGGGTCTGGCCATTCTCATCG
TGAGCTTCCGGGTGCTCGCATATCTGGCTCTAAGACTTCGGGCCCGACGCAAGGAGTAGCCGACATATAT
CCGAAATAACTGCTTGTTTTTTTTTTTTACCATTATTACCATCGTGTTTACTGTTTATTGCCCCCTCAAA
AAGCTAATGTAATTATATTTGTGCCAATAAAAACAAGATATGACCTATAGAATACAAGTATTTCCCCTTC
GAACATCCCCACAAGTAGACTTTGGATTTGTCTTCTAACCAAAAGACTTACACACCTGCATACCTTACAT
CAAAAACTCGTTTATCGCTACATAAAACACCGGGATATATTTTTTATATACATACTTTTCAAATCGCGCG
CCCTCTTCATAATTCACCTCCACACCACGTTTCGTAGTTGCTCTTTCGCTGTCTCCCACCCGCTCTCCGC
AACACATTCACCTTTTGTTCGACGACCTTGGAGCGACTGTCGTTAGTTCCGCGCGATTCGGTTCGCTCAA
ATGGTTCCGAGTGGTTCATTTCGTCTCAATAGAAATTAGTAATAAATATTTGTATGTACAATTTATTTGC
TCCAATATATTTGTATATATTTCCCTCACAGCTATATTTATTCTAATTTAATATTATGACTTTTTAAGGT
AATTTTTTGTGACCTGTTCGGAGTGATTAGCGTTACAATTTGAACTGAAAGTGACATCCAGTGTTTGTTC
CTTGTGTAGATGCATCTCAAAAAAATGGTGGGCATAATAGTGTTGTTTATATATATCAAAAATAACAACT
ATAATAATAAGAATACATTTAATTTAGAAAATGCTTGGATTTCACTGGAACTAGGCTAGCATAACTTCGT
ATAATGTATGCTATACGAAGTTATGCTAGCGGATCCTGGCCACGTAATAAGTGTGCGTTGAATTTATTCG
CAAAAACATTGCATATTTTCGGCAAAGTAAAATTTTGTTGCATACCTTATCAAAAAATAAGTGCTGCATA
CTTTTTAGAGAAACCAAATAATTTTTTATTGCATACCCGTTTTTAATAAAATACATTGCATACCCTCTTT
TAATAAAAAATATTGCATACTTTGACGAAACAAATTTTCGTTGCATACCCAATAAAAGATTATTATATTG
CATACCCGTTTTTAATAAAATACATTGCATACCCTCTTTTAATAAAAAATATTGCATACGTTGACGAAAC
AAATTTTCGTTGCATACCCAATAAAAGATTATTATATTGCATACCTTTTCTTGCCATACCATTTAGCCGA
TCAATTGTGCTCGGCAACAGTATATTTGTGGTGTGCCAACCAACAACAGATCCAAGCTGGCCGCGGCTCG
ATAAGCTTGTCACTGGGTCAGTGGGTAATCGCTTATCCTCGGATAAACAATTATCCTCACGGGTAATCGC
TTATCCGCTCGGGTAATCGCTTATCCTCGGGTAATCGCTTATCCTTGGGTAATCGCTTATCCTCGGATAA
ACAATTATCCTCACGGGTAATCGCTTATCCGCTCGGGTAATCGCTTATCCTCGGGTAATCGCTTATCCTT
TCACGTTGGGACGTCGAGACTCTAGCGAGCTCGCCCGGGGATCGAGCGCAGCGGTATAAAAGGGCGCGGG
GTGGCTGAGAGCATCAGTTGTGAATGAATGTTCGAGCCGAGCAGACGTGCCGCTGCCTTCGTTAATATCC
TTTGAATAAGCCAACTTTGAATCACAAGACGCATACCAAACGAATTCGCAGATCTTAATTAACCGGTACC
GATATCGCATGCGGCCGCGGCGCGCCTCTAGAAATGAATCGTTTTTAAAATAACAAATCAATTGTTTTAT
AATATTCGTACGATTCTTTGATTATGTAATAAAATGTGATCATTAGGAAGATTACGAAAAATATAAAAAA
TATGAGTTCTGTGTGTATAACAAATGCTGTAAACGCCACAATTGTGTTTGTTGCAAATAAACCCATGATT
ATTTGATTAAAATTGTTGTTTTCTTTGTTCATAGACAATAGTGTGTTTTGCCTAAACGTGTACTGCATAA
ACTCCATGCGAGTGTATAGCGAGCTAGTGGCTAACGCTTGCCCCACCAAAGTAGATTCGTCAAAATCCTC
AATTTCATCACCCTCCTCCAAGTTTAACATTTGGCCGTCGGAATTAACTTCTAAAGATGCCACATAATCT
AATAAATGAAATAGAGATTCAAACGTGGCGTCATCGTCCGTTTCGACCATTTCCGAAAAGAACTCGGGCA
TAAACTCTATGATTTCTCTGGACGTGGTGTTGTCGAAACTCTCAAAGTACGCAGTCAGGAACGTGCGCGA
CATGTCGTCGGGAAACTCGCGCGGAAACATGTTGTTGTAACCGAACGGGTCCCATAGCGCCAAAACCAAA
TCTGCCAGCGTCAATAGAATGAGCACGATGCCGACAATGGAGCTGGCTTGGATAGCGATTCGAGTTAACT
TGTTTATTGCAGCTTATAATGGTTACAAATAAAGCAATAGCATCACAAATTTCACAAATAAAGCATTTTT
TTCACTGCATTCTAGTTGTGGTTTGTCCAAACTCATCAATGTATCTTATCATGTCTGGATCTTGGCCACG
TAATAAGTGTGCGTTGAATTTATTCGCAAAAACATTGCATATTTTCGGCAAAGTAAAATTTTGTTGCATA
CCTTATCAAAAAATAAGTGCTGCATACTTTTTAGAGAAACCAAATAATTTTTTATTGCATACCCGTTTTT
AATAAAATACATTGCATACCCTCTTTTAATAAAAAATATTGCATACTTTGACGAAACAAATTTTCGTTGC
ATACCCAATAAAAGATTATTATATTGCATACCCGTTTTTAATAAAATACATTGCATACCCTCTTTTAATA
AAAAATATTGCATACGTTGACGAAACAAATTTTCGTTGCATACCCAATAAAAGATTATTATATTGCATAC
CTTTTCTTGCCATACCATTTAGCCGATCAATTGTGCTCGGCAACAGTATATTTGTGGTGTGCCAACCAAC
AACGGATCCACTAGTGTCGACGATGTAGGTCACGGTCTCGAAGCCGCGGTGCGGGTGCCAGGGCGTGCCC
TTGGGCTCCCCGGGCGCGTACTCCACCTCACCCATCTGGTCCATCATGATGAACGGGTCGAGGTGGCGGT
AGTTGATCCCGGCGAACGCGCGGCGCACCGGGAAGCCCTCGCCCTCGAAACCGCTGGGCGCGGTGGTCAC
GGTGAGCACGGGACGTGCGACGGCGTCGGCGGGTGCGGATACGCGGGGCAGCGTCAGCGGGTTCTCGACG
GTCACGGCGGGCATGTCGACACTAGTTCTAGCCAGCTTTTGTTCCCTTTAGTGAGGGTTAATTTCGAGCT
TGGCGTAATCATGGTCATAGCTGTTTCCTGTGTGAAATTGTTATCCGCTCACAATTCCACACAACATACG
AGCCGGAAGCATAAAGTGTAAAGCCTGGGGTGCCTAATGAGTGAGCTAACTCACATTAATTGCGTTGCGC
TCACTGCCCGCTTTCCAGTCGGGAAACCTGTCGTGCCAGCTGCATTAATGAATCGGCCAACGCGCGGGGA
GAGGCGGTTTGCGTATTGGGCGCTCTTCCGCTTCCTCGCTCACTGACTCGCTGCGCTCGGTCGTTCGGCT
GCGGCGAGCGGTATCAGCTCACTCAAAGGCGGTAATACGGTTATCCACAGAATCAGGGGATAACGCAGGA
AAGAACATGTGAGCAAAAGGCCAGCAAAAGGCCAGGAACCGTAAAAAGGCCGCGTTGCTGGCGTTTTTCC
ATAGGCTCCGCCCCCCTGACGAGCATCACAAAAATCGACGCTCAAGTCAGAGGTGGCGAAACCCGACAGG
ACTATAAAGATACCAGGCGTTTCCCCCTGGAAGCTCCCTCGTGCGCTCTCCTGTTCCGACCCTGCCGCTT
ACCGGATACCTGTCCGCCTTTCTCCCTTCGGGAAGCGTGGCGCTTTCTCATAGCTCACGCTGTAGGTATC
TCAGTTCGGTGTAGGTCGTTCGCTCCAAGCTGGGCTGTGTGCACGAACCCCCCGTTCAGCCCGACCGCTG
CGCCTTATCCGGTAACTATCGTCTTGAGTCCAACCCGGTAAGACACGACTTATCGCCACTGGCAGCAGCC
ACTGGTAACAGGATTAGCAGAGCGAGGTATGTAGGCGGTGCTACAGAGTTCTTGAAGTGGTGGCCTAACT
ACGGCTACACTAGAAGAACAGTATTTGGTATCTGCGCTCTGCTGAAGCCAGTTACCTTCGGAAAAAGAGT
TGGTAGCTCTTGATCCGGCAAACAAACCACCGCTGGTAGCGGTGGTTTTTTTGTTTGCAAGCAGCAGATT
ACGCGCAGAAAAAAAGGATCTCAAGAAGATCCTTTGATCTTTTCTACGGGGTCTGACGCTCAGTGGAACG
AAAACTCACGTTAAGGGATTTTGGTCATGAGATTATCAAAAAGGATCTTCACCTAGATCCTTTTAAATTA
AAAATGAAGTTTTAAATCAATCTAAAGTATATATGAGTAAACTTGGTCTGACAGTTACCAATGCTTAATC
AGTGAGGCACCTATCTCAGCGATCTGTCTATTTCGTTCATCCATAGTTGCCTGACTCCCCGTCGTGTAGA
TAACTACGATACGGGAGGGCTTACCATCTGGCCCCAGTGCTGCAATGATACCGCGAGACCCACGCTCACC
GGCTCCAGATTTATCAGCAATAAACCAGCCAGCCGGAAGGGCCGAGCGCAGAAGTGGTCCTGCAACTTTA
TCCGCCTCCATCCAGTCTATTAATTGTTGCCGGGAAGCTAGAGTAAGTAGTTCGCCAGTTAATAGTTTGC
GCAACGTTGTTGCCATTGCTACAGGCATCGTGGTGTCACGCTCGTCGTTTGGTATGGCTTCATTCAGCTC
CGGTTCCCAACGATCAAGGCGAGTTACATGATCCCCCATGTTGTGCAAAAAAGCGGTTAGCTCCTTCGGT
CCTCCGATCGTTGTCAGAAGTAAGTTGGCCGCAGTGTTATCACTCATGGTTATGGCAGCACTGCATAATT
CTCTTACTGTCATGCCATCCGTAAGATGCTTTTCTGTGACTGGTGAGTACTCAACCAAGTCATTCTGAGA
ATAGTGTATGCGGCGACCGAGTTGCTCTTGCCCGGCGTCAATACGGGATAATACCGCGCCACATAGCAGA
ACTTTAAAAGTGCTCATCATTGGAAAACGTTCTTCGGGGCGAAAACTCTCAAGGATCTTACCGCTGTTGA
GATCCAGTTCGATGTAACCCACTCGTGCACCCAACTGATCTTCAGCATCTTTTACTTTCACCAGCGTTTC
TGGGTGAGCAAAAACAGGAAGGCAAAATGCCGCAAAAAAGGGAATAAGGGCGACACGGAAATGTTGAATA
CTCATACTCTTCCTTTTTCAATATTATTGAAGCATTTATCAGGGTTATTGTCTCATGAGCGGATACATAT
TTGAATGTATTTAGAAAAATAAACAAATAGGGGTTCCGCGCACATTTCCCCGAAAAGTGCCAC
Features (pLannotate 1.2.2; 18 found; start..end, strand, type, name):
     30..458     -  rep_origin     f1 ori (sequence partly withheld): f1 bacteriophage origin of replication; arrow indicates direction of (+) strand synthesis
    463..620     -  CDS            lacZα (fragment): LacZα fragment of β-galactosidase; lacZ fragment
    623..641     +  promoter       T7 promoter: promoter for bacteriophage T7 RNA polymerase
    666..4782    +  gene           mini-white: white; This modified version of the white gene lacks part of the first intron.
   4789..4822    -  protein_bind   loxP: Cre-mediated recombination occurs in the 8-bp core sequence (GCATACAT). Cre recombinase
   4835..5265    +  protein_bind   gypsy insulator: chromatin insulator from Drosophila Su(Hw), CP190, and Mod(mdg4)67.2
   5756..6406    -  CDS            P74 (fragment): PIF0_NPVAC - Experimental evidence at protein level: Swiss-Prot protein existence level 1. Plays an essential role for oral infectivity of occlusion- derived virus (ODV) and functions also in host midgut attachment and fusion by binding to a specific host receptor. From Autographa californica nuclear polyhedrosis virus (AcMNPV).
   6405..6539    +  polyA_signal   SV40 poly(A) signal: SV40 polyadenylation signal
   6541..6971    +  protein_bind   gypsy insulator: chromatin insulator from Drosophila Su(Hw), CP190, and Mod(mdg4)67.2
   7005..7074    +  protein_bind   attB: attB site for the φC31 integrase (Groth et al., 2000) phage φC31 integrase
   7293..7311    -  promoter       T3 promoter: promoter for bacteriophage T3 RNA polymerase
   7356..7372    -  protein_bind   lac operator: The lac repressor binds to the lac operator to inhibit transcription in E. coli. This inhibition can be relieved by adding lactose or isopropyl-β-D-thiogalactopyranoside (IPTG). lac repressor encoded by lacI
   7380..7410    -  promoter       lac promoter: promoter for the E. coli lac operon
   7425..7446    -  protein_bind   CAP binding site: CAP binding activates transcription in the presence of cAMP. E. coli catabolite activator protein
   7459..7551    -  CDS            lacI (fragment): lac repressor; lacI; The lac repressor binds to the lac operator to inhibit transcription in E. coli. This inhibition can be relieved by adding lactose or isopropyl-β-D-thiogalactopyranoside (IPTG).
   7734..8322    -  rep_origin     ori: high-copy-number ColE1/pMB1/pBR322/pUC origin of replication
   8493..9353    -  CDS            AmpR: β-lactamase; bla; confers resistance to ampicillin, carbenicillin, and related antibiotics
   9354..9458    -  promoter       AmpR promoter: bla
