[The description below was written by a language model from this plasmid's Addgene catalogue record and pLannotate feature annotations shown in this document.]
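Description:
pBID2_QUAS>MCS is an empty Drosophila transgenesis and expression backbone of about 9.5 kb, built on the pBID2 vector and designed to place a gene of interest under control of the Q binary system. In E. coli it is maintained as a high-copy plasmid through a ColE1/pUC-type origin and selected with ampicillin via the β-lactamase gene. An f1 origin and remnants of a pBluescript-style cloning region (lacZα fragment, lac promoter/operator, T7 and T3 promoters) are also present.

The expression cassette carries no insert. According to the record it consists of ten copies of the QUAS binding sequence, a DSCP synthetic core promoter, a multiple cloning site and a p10 3' untranslated region. The depositor comment calls the repeats "UAS", but the plasmid name, purpose and mutation field all indicate QUAS, the binding sites for the QF transcriptional activator. The automated feature table does not annotate the QUAS repeats, DSCP or MCS. In the expected downstream position it finds a fragment of AcMNPV P74 sequence, consistent with a baculovirus-derived p10 3' region, followed by an SV40 polyadenylation signal. Gypsy insulators flank the cassette on both sides, which the depositor notes gives more uniform expression across different genomic insertion sites.

A φC31 attB site allows integrase-mediated insertion into attP landing sites in the fly genome, and the mini-white gene provides an eye-colour marker for identifying transformants. A single loxP site lies just downstream of mini-white. The vector is intended for cloning a coding sequence into the MCS to generate flies in which the transgene is expressed wherever QF is active.
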