Addgene plasmid #194960: pBID2_QUAS>MCS
Purpose: (Empty Backbone) Drosophila transgene expression under QUAS/QF control, PhiC31 transgenesis
Depositing lab: Brian McCabe. Depositing organization: Swiss Federal Institute of Technology (EPFL). Publication: Tools for synchronous temporal control of independent transgenes in discrete Drosophila tissues. Ruchti E, McCabe BD. bioRxiv 2026.02.02.703225 10.64898/2026.02.02.703225.
Backbone
  Vector backbone: pBID2
  Backbone manufacturer: Evelyne Ruchti, Yuliia Smal and Brian McCabe
  Backbone size (bp): 9485
  Vector type: Insect Expression
  Selectable markers: Drosophila mini-white
Growth in bacteria
  Bacterial resistance: Ampicillin, 100 μg/mL
  Growth temperature: 37°C
  Growth strain: DH5alpha
  Copy number: High Copy
Gene/Insert
  Gene/Insert name: None
  Mutation: 10 x QUAS sequences
Terms and licenses: Academic/Nonprofit Terms; Industry Terms: Not Available to Industry
Depositor comments: The insert begins with 10 copies of the UAS binding sequence followed by a DSCP synthetic core promoter, a Multiple Cloning Site followed by a p10 3' untranslated region. The insert is flanked by Gypsy insulator sequences to enable more homogeneous transgene expression at diverse genetic insertion sites. The backbone includes a phiC31 attB sequence for targeted transgenesis and a mini-white gene to allow transgene selection.
How to cite: pBID2_QUAS>MCS was a gift from Brian McCabe (Addgene plasmid # 194960 ; http://n2t.net/addgene:194960 ; RRID:Addgene_194960)
